Addgene plasmid #15770: pIND-EGFP
Depositing lab: Danny Rangasamy.
Backbone
  Vector backbone: pIND
  Backbone manufacturer: Invitrogen
  Backbone size w/o insert (bp): 5000
  Vector type: Mammalian Expression
  Selectable markers: Neomycin (select with G418)
Growth in bacteria
  Bacterial resistance: Ampicillin, 100 μg/mL
  Growth temperature: 37°C
  Growth strain: DH5alpha
  Copy number: High Copy
Gene/Insert
  Gene/Insert name: mH2A.Z-EGFP (alt name: H2A.Z)
  Species: M. musculus (mouse)
  Insert size (bp): 350
  GenBank ID: NM_016750
  Entrez Gene: H2az1 (a.k.a. H2A., H2A.Z, H2A.Z1, H2a.z-1, H2af, H2afz)
  Tag / fusion protein: EGFP (C terminal on insert)
  Cloning method: Restriction Enzyme; 5′ cloning site NheI (not destroyed); 3′ cloning site NotI (not destroyed)
  Sequencing primers: 5′ GTGCCACCTGACGTCGACGGA; 3′ TAGAAGGCACAGTCGAGG
Terms and licenses: Academic/Nonprofit Terms; Industry Terms: Not Available to Industry
How to cite: pIND-EGFP was a gift from Danny Rangasamy (Addgene plasmid # 15770 ; http://n2t.net/addgene:15770 ; RRID:Addgene_15770)
