[The description below was written by a language model from this plasmid's Addgene catalogue record.]
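Description:
pIND-EGFP is a mammalian expression plasmid built on the commercial pIND backbone (about 5 kb without insert). It carries the mouse histone variant H2A.Z (gene H2az1, also known as H2afz) fused at its C terminus to EGFP. Despite the short name, the payload is therefore not EGFP alone but an H2A.Z-EGFP fusion. The H2A.Z insert is listed as roughly 350 bp and was placed by restriction cloning between NheI and NotI sites, both of which remain intact, so the cassette can be excised or exchanged. The plasmid is maintained in E. coli as a high-copy vector under ampicillin selection. A neomycin resistance marker allows G418 selection of stably transfected mammalian cells.

The record does not state the promoter or give a feature table. From general knowledge, pIND is the response vector of an ecdysone-inducible mammalian expression system. In that system, ecdysone/glucocorticoid response elements upstream of a minimal heat-shock promoter drive the insert only when a companion plasmid supplies the modified ecdysone receptor and RXR and an inducer such as ponasterone A or muristerone A is added. If this construct keeps that arrangement, expression of the fusion would be low without inducer and switchable on demand, but this cannot be confirmed from the fields given.

A fluorescently tagged H2A.Z of this kind is typically used to follow incorporation and nuclear or chromosomal localisation of the variant histone in live or fixed cells. It can also be used to express the protein in a controlled way, for example in rescue or dosage experiments. The record itself does not specify an intended application.
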