>Addgene plasmid #15770 | pIND-EGFP | addgene partial sequence | sequence record 22230 | 15770 with EXFP-R
CATGGCGGACTTGAAGAAGTCGTGCTGCTTCATGTGGTCGGGGTAGCGGCTGAAGCACTGCACGCCGTAG
GTCAGGGTGGTCACGAGGGTGGGCCAGGGCACGGGCAGCTTGCCGGTGGTGCAGATGAACTTCAGGGTCA
GCTTGCCGTAGGTGGCATCGCCCTCGCCCTCGCCGGACACGCTGAACTTGTGGCCGTTTACGTCGCCGTC
CAGCTCGACCAGGATGGGCACCACCCCGGTGAACAGCTCCTCGCCCTTGCTCACCATGGTGGCGACCGGT
GGATCCACAGTCTTCTGTTGTCCTTTCTTCCCGATCAGCGATTTGTGGATGTGTGGGATGACACCACCAC
CAGCAATGGTAGCTTTGATCAGAGAATCCAATTCTTCATCTCCACGTATAGCAAGCTGCAAGTGACGAGG
GGTGATACGCTTTACCTTTAAGTCTTTTGACGCATTTCCTGCCAACTCAAGTACCTCTGCGGTGAGGTAC
TCCAGGATGGCTGCGCTGTACACAGCGGCGGTCGCGCCCACACGTCCGTGGCTGGTTGTCCTAGATTTCA
GGTGTCGATGAATACGGCCCACAGGGAACTGCAAGCCGGCTCGCTGCGAGCGGGAAACCGCCTTTGTCTT
GGCCTTTCCGGAGTCCTTTCCAGCCTTACCGCCAGCCATGGTCTCGAGATCTGAGTCCGGTAGCGCTAGC
TGTGTGTGAGTTCTTCTTTCTCGGTAACTTGTTGAAAGTATTCAGAGTTCTCTTCTTGTATTCAATAATT
ACTTCTTGGCAGATTTCAGTAGTTGCAGTTGATTTACTTGGTTGCTGGTTACTTTTAATTGATTCACTTT
AACTT
